Addgene plasmid #13662: pLNCX chick src Y416F
Depositing lab: Joan Brugge. Depositing organization: Harvard Medical School.
Backbone
  Vector backbone: pLNCX
  Backbone manufacturer: BD Biosciences
  Backbone size w/o insert (bp): 6600
  Vector type: Mammalian Expression, Retroviral
  Selectable markers: Neomycin (select with G418)
Growth in bacteria
  Bacterial resistance: Ampicillin, 100 μg/mL
  Growth temperature: 37°C
  Growth strain: DH5alpha
  Copy number: High Copy
Gene/Insert
  Gene/Insert name: src Y416F (alt name: src)
  Species: G. gallus (chicken)
  Insert size (bp): 1900
  Mutation: Y416F
  Entrez Gene: SRC (a.k.a. PP60C-SCR, SDR, c-src)
  Cloning method: Restriction Enzyme; 5′ cloning site ClaI (not destroyed); 3′ cloning site ClaI (not destroyed)
  Sequencing primers: 5′ LNCX primer
Terms and licenses: Academic/Nonprofit Terms; Industry Terms: Not Available to Industry
How to cite: pLNCX chick src Y416F was a gift from Joan Brugge (Addgene plasmid # 13662 ; http://n2t.net/addgene:13662 ; RRID:Addgene_13662)
