[The description below was written by a language model from this plasmid's Addgene catalogue record and the feature table of its GenBank file.]
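Description:
pLNCX chick src Y416F is a retroviral mammalian expression plasmid built on the pLNCX backbone (about 6.6 kb without insert), carrying a roughly 1.9 kb chicken (Gallus gallus) c-src cDNA inserted at a ClaI site that is retained on both sides of the insert. It is propagated in E. coli as a high-copy plasmid under ampicillin selection, and transduced or transfected mammalian cells are selected with G418 through the neomycin resistance marker. The record does not list the regulatory elements. In the standard pLNCX design, the name reflects the layout LTR–Neo–CMV–cloning site: the 5′ retroviral LTR drives the neomycin resistance gene and an internal CMV promoter drives the inserted gene. The LTRs and packaging signal allow the transcript to be packaged into replication-defective retrovirus when the plasmid is introduced into a packaging cell line.

The insert encodes Src with a Y416F substitution. Tyrosine 416 lies in the kinase activation loop and is the autophosphorylation site associated with full catalytic activation, so replacing it with phenylalanine yields a Src that cannot be phosphorylated at this position. The record does not state a specific purpose, but such a mutant is typically used alongside wild-type and other Src variants to examine how activation-loop phosphorylation contributes to kinase activity, signalling and transformation.

The available sequence record is only a 943 bp partial read, not the full plasmid. Its sole annotation is the short N-terminal myristoylation signal of Src, which directs membrane attachment. This is consistent with the read covering the 5′ end of the src coding region, but it does not document the mutation site or the backbone features.
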