LOCUS       Exported 943 bp ds-DNA linear SYN 29-MAY-2021
DEFINITION  synthetic linear DNA
ACCESSION   .
VERSION     .
KEYWORDS    pLNCX chick src Y416F
SOURCE      synthetic DNA construct
  ORGANISM  synthetic DNA construct
REFERENCE   1 (bases 1 to 943)
  TITLE     src plasmids
REFERENCE   2 (bases 1 to 943)
  AUTHORS   .
  TITLE     Direct Submission
  JOURNAL   Exported May 29, 2021 from SnapGene Server 1.1.58
            http://www.snapgene.com
FEATURES             Location/Qualifiers
     source          1..943
                     /organism="synthetic DNA construct"
                     /mol_type="other DNA"
     CDS             276..317
                     /codon_start=1
                     /product="N-myristoylation signal from Src kinase (Pellman
                     et al., 1985; Kaplan et al., 1988)"
                     /label=myr
                     /translation="MGSSKSKPKDPSQR"
ORIGIN
        1 ctccntagaa gacaccggga ccgatccagc ctccgcggcc ccaagcttat cgataagctg
       61 atcccctgtt ttgcccttag actattcaag ttgcctctgt ggattagggc tggaggcagc
      121 tcggatggtc tgacggccag ataaggcagg aaagacagct attggtaatt gtgaaatacg
      181 cttttgtctg tgtgctgcag gagctgagct gactctgctg gtggcctcgc gtaccactgt
      241 ggccaggcgg tagctgggac gtgcagccga ccaccatggg gagcagcaag agcaagccca
      301 aggaccccag ccagcgccgg cgcagcctgg agccacccga cagcacccac cacgggggat
      361 tcccagcctc gcagaccccc aacaagacag cagcccccga cacgcaccgc acccccagcc
      421 gctcctttgg gaccgtggcc accgagccca agctcttcgg gggcttcaac acttctgaca
      481 ccgtcacgtc gccgcagcgt gccggggcac tggctggcgg cgtcaccact ttcgtggctc
      541 tctatgacta cgagtcccgg actgaaacgg acttgtcctt caagaaagga gaacgcctgc
      601 agattgtcaa caacacggaa ggtgactggt ggctggctca ttccctcact acaggacaga
      661 cgggctacat ccccagtaac tatgtcgcgc cctcagactc catccaggct gaagagtggt
      721 actttgggaa gatcactcgt cgggagtccg agcggctgct gctcaacccc gaaaaccccc
      781 ggggaacctt cttggtccgg gagagcgaga cgacaaaagg tgcctattgc ctctccgttt
      841 ctgactttga caacgccaag gggctcaatg tgaagcacta caagatccgc aagctggaca
      901 gcggcggctt ctacatcacc tcacgcacac agttcagcag ctg
//
